>Addgene plasmid #226515 | pcDNA5/FRT/TO_Cox8a(4x)-SNAP-tag2-T2A-EGFP | addgene full sequence | sequence record 449283 | Addgene NGS Result
TCGAACTGGATCTCAACAGCGGTAAGATCCTTGAGAGTTTTCGCCCCGAAGAACGTTTTCCAATGATGAG
CACTTTTAAAGTTCTGCTATGTGGCGCGGTATTATCCCGTATTGACGCCGGGCAAGAGCAACTCGGTCGC
CGCATACACTATTCTCAGAATGACTTGGTTGAGTACTCACCAGTCACAGAAAAGCATCTTACGGATGGCA
TGACAGTAAGAGAATTATGCAGTGCTGCCATAACCATGAGTGATAACACTGCGGCCAACTTACTTCTGAC
AACGATCGGAGGACCGAAGGAGCTAACCGCTTTTTTGCACAACATGGGGGATCATGTAACTCGCCTTGAT
CGTTGGGAACCGGAGCTGAATGAAGCCATACCAAACGACGAGCGTGACACCACGATGCCTGTAGCAATGG
CAACAACGTTGCGCAAACTATTAACTGGCGAACTACTTACTCTAGCTTCCCGGCAACAATTAATAGACTG
GATGGAGGCGGATAAAGTTGCAGGACCACTTCTGCGCTCGGCCCTTCCGGCTGGCTGGTTTATTGCTGAT
AAATCTGGAGCCGGTGAGCGTGGGTCTCGCGGTATCATTGCAGCACTGGGGCCAGATGGTAAGCCCTCCC
GTATCGTAGTTATCTACACGACGGGGAGTCAGGCAACTATGGATGAACGAAATAGACAGATCGCTGAGAT
AGGTGCCTCACTGATTAAGCATTGGTAACTGTCAGACCAAGTTTACTCATATATACTTTAGATTGATTTA
AAACTTCATTTTTAATTTAAAAGGATCTAGGTGAAGATCCTTTTTGATAATCTCATGACCAAAATCCCTT
AACGTGAGTTTTCGTTCCACTGAGCGTCAGACCCCGTAGAAAAGATCAAAGGATCTTCTTGAGATCCTTT
TTTTCTGCGCGTAATCTGCTGCTTGCAAACAAAAAAACCACCGCTACCAGCGGTGGTTTGTTTGCCGGAT
CAAGAGCTACCAACTCTTTTTCCGAAGGTAACTGGCTTCAGCAGAGCGCAGATACCAAATACTGTTCTTC
TAGTGTAGCCGTAGTTAGGCCACCACTTCAAGAACTCTGTAGCACCGCCTACATACCTCGCTCTGCTAAT
CCTGTTACCAGTGGCTGCTGCCAGTGGCGATAAGTCGTGTCTTACCGGGTTGGACTCAAGACGATAGTTA
CCGGATAAGGCGCAGCGGTCGGGCTGAACGGGGGGTTCGTGCACACAGCCCAGCTTGGAGCGAACGACCT
ACACCGAACTGAGATACCTACAGCGTGAGCTATGAGAAAGCGCCACGCTTCCCGAAGGGAGAAAGGCGGA
CAGGTATCCGGTAAGCGGCAGGGTCGGAACAGGAGAGCGCACGAGGGAGCTTCCAGGGGGAAACGCCTGG
TATCTTTATAGTCCTGTCGGGTTTCGCCACCTCTGACTTGAGCGTCGATTTTTGTGATGCTCGTCAGGGG
GGCGGAGCCTATGGAAAAACGCCAGCAACGCGGCCTTTTTACGGTTCCTGGCCTTTTGCTGGCCTTTTGC
TCACATGTTCTTTCCTGCGTTATCCCCTGATTCTGTGGATAACCGTATTACCGCCTTTGAGTGAGCTGAT
ACCGCTCGCCGCAGCCGAACGACCGAGCGCAGCGAGTCAGTGAGCGAGGAAGCGGAAGAGCGCCCAATAC
GCAAACCGCCTCTCCCCGCGCGTTGGCCGATTCATTAATGCAGCTGGCACGACAGGTTTCCCGACTGGAA
AGCGGGCAGTGAGCGCAACGCAATTAATGTGAGTTAGCTCACTCATTAGGCACCCCAGGCTTTACACTTT
ATGCTTCCGGCTCGTATGTTGTGTGGAATTGTGAGCGGATAACAATTTCACACAGGAAACAGCTATGACC
ATGATTACGCCAAGCTCTAGCTAGAGGTCGACGGTATACAGACATGATAAGATACATTGATGAGTTTGGA
CAAACCACAACTAGAATGCAGTGAAAAAAATGCTTTATTTGTGAAATTTGTGATGCTATTGCTTTATTTG
TAACCATTATAAGCTGCAATAAACAAGTTGGGGTGGGCGAAGAACTCCAGCATGAGATCCCCGCGCTGGA
GGATCATCCAGCCGGCGTCCCGGAAAACGATTCCGAAGCCCAACCTTTCATAGAAGGCGGCGGTGGAATC
GAAATCTCGTAGTACGTGCTATTCCTTTGCCCTCGGACGAGTGCTGGGGCGTCGGTTTCCACTATCGGCG
AGTACTTCTACACAGCCATCGGTCCAGACGGCCGCGCTTCTGCGGGCGATTTGTGTACGCCCGACAGTCC
CGGCTCCGGATCGGACGATTGCGTCGCATCGACCCTGCGCCCAAGCTGCATCATCGAAATTGCCGTCAAC
CAAGCTCTGATAGAGTTGGTCAAGACCAATGCGGAGCATATACGCCCGGAGCCGCGGCGATCCTGCAAGC
TCCGGATGCCTCCGCTCGAAGTAGCGCGTCTGCTGCTCCATACAAGCCAACCACGGCCTCCAGAAGAAGA
TGTTGGCGACCTCGTATTGGGAATCCCCGAACATCGCCTCGCTCCAGTCAATGACCGCTGTTATGCGGCC
ATTGTCCGTCAGGACATTGTTGGAGCCGAAATCCGCGTGCACGAGGTGCCGGACTTCGGGGCAGTCCTCG
GCCCAAAGCATCAGCTCATCGAGAGCCTGCGCGACGGACGCACTGACGGTGTCGTCCATCACAGTTTGCC
AGTGATACACATGGGGATCAGCAATCGCGCATATGAAATCACGCCATGTAGTGTATTGACCGATTCCTTG
CGGTCCGAATGGGCCGAACCCGCTCGTCTGGCTAAGATCGGCCGCAGCGATCGCATCCATGGCCTCCGCG
ACCGGCTGCAGAACAGCGGGCAGTTCGGTTTCAGGCAGGTCTTGCAACGTGACACCCTGTGCACGGCGGG
AGATGCAATAGGTCAGGCTCTCGCTGAATTCCCCAATGTCAAGCACTTCCGGAATCGGGAGCGCGGCCGA
TGCAAAGTGCCGATAAACATAACGATCTTTGTAGAAACCATCGGCGCAGCTATTTACCCGCAGGACATAT
CCACGCCCTCCTACATCGAAGCTGAAAGCACGAGATTCTTCGCCCTCCGAGAGCTGCATCAGGTCGGAGA
CGCTGTCGAACTTTTCGATCAGAAACTTCTCGACAGACGTCGCGGTGAGTTCAGGCTTTTTGGCCAAGGA
AGTTCCTATACTTTCTAGAGAATAGGAACTTCGGAATAGGAACTTCTAGGTACGTGAACCATCACCCT
[91 nt withheld, positions 3289-3379]
G
[124 nt withheld, positions 3381-3504]
GGGGATACCCCCTAGAGCCCCAGCTGGTTCTTTCCGCCTCAGAAGCCATAGAGCCCACCGCATCCCCAGC
ATGCCTGCTATTGTCTTCCCAATCCTCCCCCTTGCTGTCCTGCCCCACCCCACCCCCCAGAATAGAATGA
CACCTACTCAGACAATGCGATGCAATTTCCTCATTTTATTAGGAAAGGACAGTGGGAGTGGCACCTTCCA
GGGTCAAGGAAGGCACGGGGGAGGGGCAAACAACAGATGGCTGGCAACTAGAAGGCACAGTCGAGGCTGA
TCAGCGGGTTTAAACGGGCCCTCTAGACTCGAGCGGTTACTACTTGTACAGCTCGTCCATGCCGAGAGTG
ATCCCGGCGGCGGTCACGAACTCCAGCAGGACCATGTGATCGCGCTTCTCGTTGGGGTCTTTGCTCAGGG
CGGACTGGGTGCTCAGGTAGTGGTTGTCGGGCAGCAGCACGGGGCCGTCGCCGATGGGGGTGTTCTGCTG
GTAGTGGTCGGCGAGCTGCACGCTGCCGTCCTCGATGTTGTGGCGGATCTTGAAGTTCACCTTGATGCCG
TTCTTCTGCTTGTCGGCCATGATATAGACGTTGTGGCTGTTGTAGTTGTACTCCAGCTTGTGCCCCAGGA
TGTTGCCGTCCTCCTTGAAGTCGATGCCCTTCAGCTCGATGCGGTTCACCAGGGTGTCGCCCTCGAACTT
CACCTCGGCGCGGGTCTTGTAGTTGCCGTCGTCCTTGAAGAAGATGGTGCGCTCCTGGACGTAGCCTTCG
GGCATGGCGGACTTGAAGAAGTCGTGCTGCTTCATGTGGTCGGGGTAGCGGCTGAAGCACTGCACGCCGT
AGGTCAGGGTGGTCACGAGGGTGGGCCAGGGCACGGGCAGCTTGCCGGTGGTGCAGATGAACTTCAGGGT
CAGCTTGCCGTAGGTGGCATCGCCCTCGCCCTCGCCGGACACGCTGAACTTGTGGCCGTTTACGTCGCCG
TCCAGCTCGACCAGGATGGGCACCACCCCGGTGAACAGCTCCTCGCCCTTGCTCACTGGGCCAGGATTCT
CCTCGACGTCACCGCATGTTAGCAGACTTCCTCTGCCCTCTCCACTGCCGCGGCCGCCCAGGCCTGGTTT
ACCCAGACGGTGACCTTCGTGCGCCAGCAGCCATTCTTTCACGTACAGAGGGCCTTCGTAGCCACCTACG
TCGCCGTCGCCCTGAACCACACGGTGGCACGGGATCAGAATTGGCACCGGATTACCACGCAGAGCGGTTT
TCACCGCCGCAGTTGCCGCTGGGTTGCCAGCCAGCGCCGCCAGCTGGGAATAGGAGATCACCTCGCCGAA
TTTCACTACTTTCAGCAGTTTCCACAGTACCTGACGGGTAAAGGATTCCTGCTGAAATACCGGGTGATGC
AGGGCCGGTACAGGGAACTCTTCAATCGCCTCTGGCTGGTGAAAATATGCGTTCAGCCATGCGGTAGCCT
GCATCAGCGGCTCCGGGCCCGGAGGACCCTGCTCGCCCTGACCATTGCCCACGAAATAGATGCGGTGCAG
GCCCTGCTCGCAACCGCTCAGCAGCAGTTTACCCAGCGGGCTGTCATAGGTAGTGCGTTTCATTTCGCAG
TCTTTATCGCTTCCACCAGAACCTCCGAGAGAGTGGATCTTCGCTCGTGGCACTGGAAGTCGGCGGGCCG
AACCTGTCAGACCCCGCAGGAGGAGTGGCGTCAGGACGGACAACGAATGGATCTTTGCGCGCGGCACTGG
GAGTCGTCGAGCAGATCCTGTCAAGCCCCGCAGCAGCAGTGGCGTAAGGACAGAGAGCGAATGGATTTTA
GCACGTGGAACTGGAAGCCGTCTAGCAGAACCAGTCAATCCCCGCAACAGCAACGGCGTAAGCACGGACA
AAGAATGAATTTTAGCGCGTGGCACCGGGAGGCGCCGGGCGGAACCTGTCAAACCTCGCAGCAACAGTGG
CGTGAGGACCGACATGGTGGTTGCTGGATATCTGCAGAATTCCACCACACTGGACTAGTGGATCCGAGCT
CGGTACCAAGCTTAAGTTTAAACGCTAGAGTCCGGAGGCTGGATCGGTCCCGGTGTCTTCTATGGAGGTC
AAAACAGCGTGGATGGCGTCTCCAGGCGATCTGACGGTTCACTAAACGAGCTCGTCGACGATCTCTATCA
CTGATAGGGAGATCTCTATCACTGATAGGGAGAGCTCTGCTTATATAGACCTCCCACCGTACACGCCTAC
CGCCCATTTGCGTCAATGGGGCGGAGTTGTTACGACATTTTGGAAAGTCCCGTTGATTTTGGTGCCAAAA
CAAACTCCCATTGACGTCAATGGGGTGGAGACTTGGAAATCCCCGTGAGTCAAACCGCTATCCACGCCCA
TTGATGTACTGCCAAAACCGCATCACCATGGTAATAGCGATGACTAATACGTAGATGTACTGCCAAGTAG
GAAAGTCCCATAAGGTCATGTACTGGGCATAATGCCAGGCGGGCCATTTACCGTCATTGACGTCAATAGG
GGGCGTACTTGGCATATGATACACTTGATGTACTGCCAAGTGGGCAGTTTACCGTAAATACTCCACCCAT
TGACGTCAATGGAAAGTCCCTATTGGCGTTACTATGGGAACATACGTCATTATTGACGTCAATGGGCGGG
GGTCGTTGGGCGGTCAGCCAGGCGGGCCATTTACCGTAAGTTATGTAACGCGGAACTCCATATATGGGCT
ATGAACTAATGACCCCGTAATTGATTACTATTAATAACTAGTCAATAATCAATGTCAACGCGTATATCTG
GCCCGTACATCGCGAAGCAGCGCAAAACGCCTAACCCTAAGCAGATTCTTCATGCAATTGTCGGTCAAGC
CTTGCCTTGTTGTAGCTTAAATTTTGCTCGCGCACTACTCAGCGACCTCCAACACACAAGCAGGGAGCAG
ATACTGGCTTAACTATGCGGCATCAGAGCAGATTGTACTGAGAGTGCACCATAGGGGATCGGGAGATCTC
CCGATCCGTCGACGTCAGGTGGCACTTTTCGGGGAAATGTGCGCGGAACCCCTATTTGTTTATTTTTCTA
AATACATTCAAATATGTATCCGCTCATGAGACAATAACCCTGATAAATGCTTCAATAATATTGAAAAAGG
AAGAGTATGAGTATTCAACATTTCCGTGTCGCCCTTATTCCCTTTTTTGCGGCATTTTGCCTTCCTGTTT
TTGCTCACCCAGAAACGCTGGTGAAAGTAAAAGATGCTGAAGATCAGTTGGGTGCACGAGTGGGTTACA
Features (pLannotate 1.2.2; 23 found; start..end, strand, type, name):
    899..1487    +  rep_origin     ori: high-copy-number ColE1/pMB1/pBR322/pUC origin of replication
   1670..1762    +  CDS            lacI (fragment): lac repressor; lacI; The lac repressor binds to the lac operator to inhibit transcription in E. coli. This inhibition can be relieved by adding lactose or isopropyl-β-D-thiogalactopyranoside (IPTG).
   1775..1796    +  protein_bind   CAP binding site: CAP binding activates transcription in the presence of cAMP. E. coli catabolite activator protein
   1811..1841    +  promoter       lac promoter: promoter for the E. coli lac operon
   1849..1865    +  protein_bind   lac operator: The lac repressor binds to the lac operator to inhibit transcription in E. coli. This inhibition can be relieved by adding lactose or isopropyl-β-D-thiogalactopyranoside (IPTG). lac repressor encoded by lacI
   1938..2059    -  polyA_signal   SV40 poly(A) signal: SV40 polyadenylation signal
   2054..2179    -  CDS            ble (fragment): BLE_KLEPN - Experimental evidence at protein level: Swiss-Prot protein existence level 1. Binding protein with a strong affinity to the bleomycin family of antibiotics. Binds to CL990; an antimitotic-antibiotic compound. From Klebsiella pneumoniae.
   2189..3211    -  CDS            HygR: aminoglycoside phosphotransferase from E. coli; aph(4)-Ia; confers resistance to hygromycin
   3219..3266    -  protein_bind   FRT: FLP-mediated recombination occurs in the 8-bp core sequence TCTAGAAA (Turan and Bode, 2011). FLP recombinase from the Saccharomyces cerevisiae 2μ plasmid
   3271..3504    -  rep_origin     f1 ori (fragment) (sequence partly withheld): f1 bacteriophage origin of replication; arrow indicates direction of (+) strand synthesis
   3525..3546    -  promoter       SV40 promoter (fragment): SV40 enhancer and early promoter
   3550..3774    -  polyA_signal   bGH poly(A) signal: bovine growth hormone polyadenylation signal
   3825..4540    -  CDS            EGFP (fragment): the original enhanced GFP (Yang et al., 1996) mammalian codon-optimized
   4580..5122    -  CDS            MGMT (fragment): MGMT_HUMAN - Experimental evidence at protein level: Swiss-Prot protein existence level 1. Involved in the cellular defense against the biological effects of O6-methylguanine (O6-MeG) and O4-methylthymine (O4-MeT) in DNA. Repairs the methylated nucleobase in DNA by stoichiometrically transferring the methyl group to a cysteine residue in the enzyme. This is a suicide reaction: the enzyme is irreversibly inactivated. From Homo sapiens (Human).
   5393..5479    -  CDS            COX8A (fragment): COX8A_HUMAN - Also known as COX8, COX8L. Experimental evidence at protein level: Swiss-Prot protein existence level 1. Component of the cytochrome c oxidase, the last enzyme in the mitochondrial electron transport chain which drives oxidative phosphorylation. The respiratory chain contains 3 multisubunit complexes succinate dehydrogenase (complex II, CII), ubiquinol- cytochrome c oxidoreductase (cytochrome b-c1 complex, complex III, CIII) and cytochrome c oxidase (complex IV, CIV), that cooperate to transfer electrons derived from NADH and succinate to molecular oxygen, creating an electrochem
   5624..5657    -  promoter       TRE3GV promoter (fragment): 3rd-generation Tet-responsive promoter that can be activated by binding of Tet-On® 3G, optimized for retroviral and lentiviral vectors
   5665..5684    -  promoter       PLtetO-1 promoter (fragment): modified phage lambda PL promoter with tet operator sites (Lutz and Bujard, 1997)
   5686..5705    -  promoter       PLtetO-1 promoter (fragment): modified phage lambda PL promoter with tet operator sites (Lutz and Bujard, 1997)
   5707..5910    -  promoter       CMV promoter: human cytomegalovirus (CMV) immediate early promoter
   5911..6290    -  enhancer       CMV enhancer: human cytomegalovirus immediate early enhancer
   6445..6497    +  misc_feature   bom (fragment): basis of mobility region from pBR322
   6556..6660    +  promoter       AmpR promoter: bla
   6661..728     +  CDS            AmpR (across the origin): β-lactamase; bla; confers resistance to ampicillin, carbenicillin, and related antibiotics
