[The description below was written by a language model from this plasmid's Addgene catalogue record and pLannotate feature annotations shown in this document.]
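Description:
pcDNA5/FRT/TO_Cox8a(4x)-SNAP-tag2-T2A-EGFP is a 6.8 kb mammalian expression plasmid built on the pcDNA5/FRT/TO backbone. It is maintained in E. coli at high copy through a ColE1/pUC-type origin and selected with ampicillin via the bla gene. A fragment of the f1 origin and remnants of lac regulatory sequences are also annotated in the backbone.

The synthetic insert, assembled by Gibson cloning, is driven by the CMV enhancer and promoter. Two short tet operator matches lie immediately downstream of the promoter, which corresponds to the tetracycline-regulatable "TO" design: transcription is repressed in cells expressing the Tet repressor and induced by tetracycline or doxycycline, while it is constitutive in cells lacking the repressor. The open reading frame begins with the COX8A mitochondrial presequence, named as four copies although the annotation flags only one COX8A fragment. It continues with SNAP-tag2, detected as an MGMT-derived sequence because SNAP-tags are engineered from human O6-alkylguanine-DNA alkyltransferase and covalently bind benzylguanine-type fluorescent substrates. A T2A self-cleaving peptide then separates it from EGFP, and a bGH polyadenylation signal ends the transcript. One mRNA therefore yields matrix-targeted SNAP-tag2 and free cytosolic EGFP, the latter serving as a co-expression reference.

An FRT site sits directly upstream of a hygromycin resistance gene with an SV40 poly(A) signal. In this backbone family the gene lacks its own promoter, so hygromycin resistance arises only after FLP-mediated integration into a host cell line carrying a matching FRT locus, giving isogenic stable lines. The plasmid is suited to transient or stable expression for evaluating SNAP-tag2 labeling in mitochondria.
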