Addgene plasmid #226515: pcDNA5/FRT/TO_Cox8a(4x)-SNAP-tag2-T2A-EGFP
Purpose: Mamalian cell expression of SNAP-tag2 in the mitochondrial matrix and cytosolic EGFP
Depositing lab: Kai Johnsson. Publication: SNAP-tag2 for faster and brighter protein labeling. Kühn S, Nasufovic V, Wilhelm J, Kompa J, de Lange EMF, Lin YH, Egoldt C, Fischer J, Lennoi A, Tarnawski M, Reinstein J, Vlijm R, Hiblot J, Johnsson K. Nat Chem Biol. 2025 Jul 3. doi: 10.1038/s41589-025-01942-z. PubMed 40610720.
Backbone
  Vector backbone: pcDNA5/FRT/TO
  Vector type: Mammalian Expression
  Selectable markers: Hygromycin
Growth in bacteria
  Bacterial resistance: Ampicillin, 100 μg/mL
  Growth temperature: 37°C
  Growth strain: DH5alpha
  Copy number: High Copy
Gene/Insert
  Gene/Insert name: Cox8a(4x)-SNAP-tag2-T2A-EGFP
  Species: Synthetic
  Promoter: CMV
  Cloning method: Gibson Cloning
  Sequencing primers: 5′ CMV-forward
Terms and licenses: Academic/Nonprofit Terms; Industry Terms: Not Available to Industry
Depositor comments: Please visit https://doi.org/10.1101/2024.08.28.610127 for bioRxiv preprint.
How to cite: pcDNA5/FRT/TO_Cox8a(4x)-SNAP-tag2-T2A-EGFP was a gift from Kai Johnsson (Addgene plasmid # 226515 ; http://n2t.net/addgene:226515 ; RRID:Addgene_226515)
